>Addgene plasmid #241495 | pMIHP-16307 Ollas.S.V5 | addgene full sequence | sequence record 481854 | Addgene NGS Result
TTTTCCCAGTCACGACGTTGTAAAACGACGGCGCAAGGAATGGTGCATGCAAGGAGATGGCGCCCAACAG
TCCCCCGGCCACGGGGCCTGCCACCATACCCACGCCGAAACAAGCGCTCATGAGCCCGAAGTGGCGAGCC
CGATCTTCCCCATCGGTGATGTCGGCGATATAGGCGCCAGCAACCGCACCTGTGGCGCCGGTGATGCCGG
CCACGATGCGTCCGGCGTAGAGGCGATTAGTCCAATTTGTTAAAGACAGGATATCAGTGGTCCAGGCTCT
AGTTTTGACTCAACAATATCACCAGCTGAAGCCTATAGAGTACGAGCCATAGATAAAATAAAAGATTTTA
TTTAGTCTCCAGAAAAAGGGGGGAATGAAAGACCCCACCTGTAGGTTTGGCAAGCTAGCTTAAGTAACGC
CATTTTGCAAGGCATGGAAAATACATAACTGAGAATAGAGAAGTTCAGATCAAGGTTAGGAACAGAGAGA
CAGCAGAATATGGGCCAAACAGGATATCTGTGGTAAGCAGTTCCTGCCCCGGCTCAGGGCCAAGAACAGA
TGGTCCCCAGATGCGGTCCCGCCCTCAGCAGTTTCTAGAGAACCATCAGATGTTTCCAGGGTGCCCCAAG
GACCTGAAATGACCCTGTGCCTTATTTGAACTAACCAATCAGTTCGCTTCTCGCTTCTGTTCGCGCGCTT
CTGCTCCCCGAGCTCAATAAAAGAGCCCACAACCCCTCACTCGGCGCGCCAGTCCTCCGATAGACTGCGT
CGCCCGGGTACCCGTATTCCCAATAAAGCCTCTTGCTGTTTGCATCCGAATCGTGGACTCGCTGATCCTT
GGGAGGGTCTCCTCAGATTGATTGACTGCCCACCTCGGGGGTCTTTCATTTGGAGGTTCCACCGAGATTT
GGAGACCCCTGCCCAGGGACCACCGACCCCCCCGCCGGGAGGTAAGCTGGCCAGCGGTCGTTTCGTGTCT
GTCTCTGTCTTTGTGCGTGTTTGTGCCGGCATCTAATGTTTGCGCCTGCGTCTGTACTAGTTAGCTAACT
AGCTCTGTATCTGGCGGACCCGTGGTGGAACTGACGAGTTCTGAACACCCGGCCGCAACCCTGGGAGACG
TCCCAGGGACTTTGGGGGCCGTTTTTGTGGCCCGACCTGAGGAAGGGAGTCGATGTGGAATCCGACCCCG
TCAGGATATGTGGTTCTGGTAGGAGACGAGAACCTAAAACAGTTCCCGCCTCCGTCTGAATTTTTGCTTT
CGGTTTGGAACCGAAGCCGCGCGTCTTGTCTGCTGCAGCGCTGCAGCATCGTTCTGTGTTGTCTCTGTCT
GACTGTGTTTCTGTATTTGTCTGAAAATTAGGGCCAGACTGTTACCACTCCCTTAAGTTTGACCTTAGGT
CACTGGAAAGATGTCGAGCGGATCGCTCACAACCAGTCGGTAGATGTCAAGAAGAGACGTTGGGTTACCT
TCTGCTCTGCAGAATGGCCAACCTTTAACGTCGGATGGCCGCGAGACGGCACCTTTAACCGAGACCTCAT
CACCCAGGTTAAGATCAAGGTCTTTTCACCTGGCCCGCATGGACACCCAGACCAGGTCCCCTACATCGTG
ACCTGGGAAGCCTTGGCTTTTGACCCCCCTCCCTGGGTCAAGCCCTTTGTACACCCTAAGCCTCCGCCTC
CTCTTCCTCCATCCGCCCCGTCTCTCCCCCTTGAACCTCCTCGTTCGACCCCGCCTCGATCCTCCCTTTA
TCCAGCCCTCACTCCTTCTCTAGGCGCCGGAATTCCGAACAGTCTTCCGTAATAGAAGACACAAGGCTCG
AGCGGGATCAATTCCGCCCCCCCCCTAACGTTACTGGCCGAAGCCGCTTGGAATAAGGCCGGTGTGCGTT
TGTCTATATGTTATTTTCCACCATATTGCCGTCTTTTGGCAATGTGAGGGCCCGGAAACCTGGCCCTGTC
TTCTTGACGAGCATTCCTAGGGGTCTTTCCCCTCTCGCCAAAGGAATGCAAGGTCTGTTGAATGTCGTGA
AGGAAGCAGTTCCTCTGGAAGCTTCTTGAAGACAAACAACGTCTGTAGCGACCCTTTGCAGGCAGCGGAA
CCCCCCACCTGGCGACAGGTGCCTCTGCGGCCAAAAGCCACGTGTATAAGATACACCTGCAAAGGCGGCA
CAACCCCAGTGCCACGTTGTGAGTTGGATAGTTGTGGAAAGAGTCAAATGGCTCTCCTCAAGCGTATTCA
ACAAGGGGCTGAAGGATGCCCAGAAGGTACCCCATTGTATGGGATCTGATCTGGGGCCTCGGTGCACATG
CTTTACATGTGTTTAGTCGAGGTTAAAAAAACGTCTAGGCCCCCCGAACCACGGGGACGTGGTTTTCCTT
TGAAAAACACGATAATACCATGCCAGAGCCTTCTAAGTCTGCACCAGCCCCTAAGAAGGGATCTAAGAAA
GCCATCTCTAAGGCGCAGAAGAAGGATGGCAAGAAGCGCAAGCGCAGCCGCAAGGAGAGCTATTCGGTGT
ACGTGTACAAGGTGCTGAAGCAAGTGCACCCCGACACCGGCATCTCCTCCAAGGCCATGGGCATCATGAA
CTCGTTCGTGAACGACATCTTCGAGCGCATCGCGAGCGAGGCGTCCCGCCTGGCGCATTACAACAAGCGC
TCGACCATCACGTCCCGGGAGATCCAGACGGCCGTGCGCCTGCTGCTGCCCGGGGAGCTGGCCAAGCACG
CCGTGTCGGAGGGCACTAAGGCCGTCACCAAGTACACCAGCTCCAAGGACCCACCGGTCGCCACCGGATC
CACGGTCGCCACCATGGGCAGCGGCTTCGCCAACGAGCTGGGCCCCAGGCTGATGGGCAAGTGCGGAGGA
GGCGGGGGAGGGAAGGAGACCGCCGCCGCCAAGTTCGAGAGGCAGCACATGGACAGCGGAGGAGGCGGGG
GAGGGGGCAAACCAATTCCAAACCCACTGCTGGGACTGGATTCCACAGGCATGCTGATGGTGTAAGCGGC
CGCGACTCTAGAGTCGACCTGCAGGCATGCAAGCTTCAGGTAGCCGGCTAACGTTAACAACCGGTACCTC
TAGAACTATAGCTAGCATGCGCAAATTTAAAGCGCTGATATCGATAAAATAAAAGATTTTATTTAGTCTC
CAGAAAAAGGGGGGAATGAAAGACCCCACCTGTAGGTTTGGCAAGCTAGCTTAAGTAACGCCATTTTGCA
AGGCATGGAAAATACATAACTGAGAATAGAGAAGTTCAGATCAAGGTTAGGAACAGAGAGACAGCAGAAT
ATGGGCCAAACAGGATATCTGTGGTAAGCAGTTCCTGCCCCGGCTCAGGGCCAAGAACAGATGGTCCCCA
GATGCGGTCCCGCCCTCAGCAGTTTCTAGAGAACCATCAGATGTTTCCAGGGTGCCCCAAGGACCTGAAA
TGACCCTGTGCCTTATTTGAACTAACCAATCAGTTCGCTTCTCGCTTCTGTTCGCGCGCTTCTGCTCCCC
GAGCTCAATAAAAGAGCCCACAACCCCTCACTCGGCGCGCCAGTCCTCCGATAGACTGCGTCGCCCGGGT
ACCCGTGTATCCAATAAACCCTCTTGCAGTTGCATCCGACTTGTGGTCTCGCTGTTCCTTGGGAGGGTCT
CCTCTGAGTGATTGACTACCCGTCAGCGGGGGTCTTTCATGGGTAACAGTTTCTTGAAGTTGGAGAACAA
CATTCTGAGGGTAGGAGTCGAATATTAAGTAATCCTGACTCAATTAGCCACTGTTTTGAATCCACATACT
CCAATACTCCTGAAATAGTTCATTATGGACAGCGCAGAAAGAGCTGGGGAGAATTGTGAAATTGTTATCC
GCTCACAATTCCACACAACATACGAGCCGGAAGCATAAAGTGTAAAGCCTGGGGTGCCTAATGAGTGAGC
TAACTCACATTAATTGCGTTGCGCTCACTGCCCGCTTTCCAGTCGGGAAACCTGTCGTGCCAGCTGCATT
AATGAATCGGCCAACGCGCGGGGAGAGGCGGTTTGCGTATTGGGCGCTCTTCCGCTTCCTCGCTCACTGA
CTCGCTGCGCTCGGTCGTTCGGCTGCGGCGAGCGGTATCAGCTCACTCAAAGGCGGTAATACGGTTATCC
ACAGAATCAGGGGATAACGCAGGAAAGAACATGTGAGCAAAAGGCCAGCAAAAGGCCAGGAACCGTAAAA
AGGCCGCGTTGCTGGCGTTTTTCCATAGGCTCCGCCCCCCTGACGAGCATCACAAAAATCGACGCTCAAG
TCAGAGGTGGCGAAACCCGACAGGACTATAAAGATACCAGGCGTTTCCCCCTGGAAGCTCCCTCGTGCGC
TCTCCTGTTCCGACCCTGCCGCTTACCGGATACCTGTCCGCCTTTCTCCCTTCGGGAAGCGTGGCGCTTT
CTCATAGCTCACGCTGTAGGTATCTCAGTTCGGTGTAGGTCGTTCGCTCCAAGCTGGGCTGTGTGCACGA
ACCCCCCGTTCAGCCCGACCGCTGCGCCTTATCCGGTAACTATCGTCTTGAGTCCAACCCGGTAAGACAC
GACTTATCGCCACTGGCAGCAGCCACTGGTAACAGGATTAGCAGAGCGAGGTATGTAGGCGGTGCTACAG
AGTTCTTGAAGTGGTGGCCTAACTACGGCTACACTAGAAGAACAGTATTTGGTATCTGCGCTCTGCTGAA
GCCAGTTACCTTCGGAAAAAGAGTTGGTAGCTCTTGATCCGGCAAACAAACCACCGCTGGTAGCGGTGGT
TTTTTTGTTTGCAAGCAGCAGATTACGCGCAGAAAAAAAGGATCTCAAGAAGATCCTTTGATCTTTTCTA
CGGGGTCTGACGCTCAGTGGAACGAAAACTCACGTTAAGGGATTTTGGTCATGAGATTATCAAAAAGGAT
CTTCACCTAGATCCTTTTAAATTAAAAATGAAGTTTTAAATCAATCTAAAGTATATATGAGTAAACTTGG
TCTGACAGTTACCAATGCTTAATCAGTGAGGCACCTATCTCAGCGATCTGTCTATTTCGTTCATCCATAG
TTGCCTGACTCCCCGTCGTGTAGATAACTACGATACGGGAGGGCTTACCATCTGGCCCCAGTGCTGCAAT
GATACCGCGAGACCCACGCTCACCGGCTCCAGATTTATCAGCAATAAACCAGCCAGCCGGAAGGGCCGAG
CGCAGAAGTGGTCCTGCAACTTTATCCGCCTCCATCCAGTCTATTAATTGTTGCCGGGAAGCTAGAGTAA
GTAGTTCGCCAGTTAATAGTTTGCGCAACGTTGTTGCCATTGCTACAGGCATCGTGGTGTCACGCTCGTC
GTTTGGTATGGCTTCATTCAGCTCCGGTTCCCAACGATCAAGGCGAGTTACATGATCCCCCATGTTGTGC
AAAAAAGCGGTTAGCTCCTTCGGTCCTCCGATCGTTGTCAGAAGTAAGTTGGCCGCAGTGTTATCACTCA
TGGTTATGGCAGCACTGCATAATTCTCTTACTGTCATGCCATCCGTAAGATGCTTTTCTGTGACTGGTGA
GTACTCAACCAAGTCATTCTGAGAATAGTGTATGCGGCGACCGAGTTGCTCTTGCCCGGCGTCAATACGG
GATAATACCGCGCCACATAGCAGAACTTTAAAAGTGCTCATCATTGGAAAACGTTCTTCGGGGCGAAAAC
TCTCAAGGATCTTACCGCTGTTGAGATCCAGTTCGATGTAACCCACTCGTGCACCCAACTGATCTTCAGC
ATCTTTTACTTTCACCAGCGTTTCTGGGTGAGCAAAAACAGGAAGGCAAAATGCCGCAAAAAAGGGAATA
AGGGCGACACGGAAATGTTGAATACTCATACTCTTCCTTTTTCAATATTATTGAAGCATTTATCAGGGTT
ATTGTCTCATGAGCGGATACATATTTGAATGTATTTAGAAAAATAAACAAATAGGGGTTCCGCGCACATT
TCCCCGAAAAGTGCCACCTGACGTCTAAGAAACCATTATTATCATGACATTAACCTATAAAAATAGGCGT
ATCACGAGGCCCTTTCGTCTCGCGCGTTTCGGTGATGACGGTGAAAACCTCTGACACATGCAGCTCCCGG
AGACGGTCACAGCTTGTCTGTAAGCGGATGCCGGGAGCAGACAAGCCCGTCAGGGCGCGTCAGCGGGTGT
TGGCGGGTGTCGGGGCTGGCTTAACTATGCGGCATCAGAGCAGATTGTACTGAGAGTGCACCATATGCGG
TGTGAAATACCGCACAGATGCGTAAGGAGAAAATACCGCATCAGGCGCCATTCGCCATTCAGGCTGCGCA
ACTGTTGGGAAGGGCGATCGGTGCGGGCCTCTTCGCTATTACGCCAGCTGGCGAAAGGGGGATGTGCTGC
AAGGCGATTAAGTTGGGTAACGCCAGGG
Features (pLannotate 1.2.2; 19 found; start..end, strand, type, name):
     32..233     -  CDS            TcR (fragment): tetracycline efflux protein; tet; confers resistance to tetracycline
    234..332     +  CDS            env (fragment): murine leukemia virus gPr80 envelope polyprotein precursor; env; proteolytically cleaved into gp70SU and p15TM subunits
    374..890     +  LTR            5' LTR: 5' long terminal repeat from murine embryonic stem cell virus
    954..1295    +  misc_feature   MESV Ψ: packaging signal of murine embryonic stem cell virus
   1362..1778    +  CDS            gag (truncated): truncated Moloney murine leukemia virus (MMLV) gag gene lacking the start codon
   1837..2397    +  misc_feature   IRES: internal ribosome entry site (IRES) of the encephalomyocarditis virus (EMCV)
   2400..2777    +  CDS            H2bc3: H2B1B_MOUSE - Also known as Hist1h2bb Experimental evidence at protein level: Swiss-Prot protein existence level 1. Core component of nucleosome. Nucleosomes wrap and compact DNA into chromatin, limiting DNA accessibility to the cellular machineries which require DNA as a template. Histones thereby play a central role in transcription regulation, DNA repair, DNA replication and chromosomal stability. DNA accessibility is regulated via a complex set of post-translational modifications of histones, also called histone code, and nucleosome remodeling. From Mus musculus (Mouse).
   3016..3046    +  misc_feature   MCS (fragment): pUC18/19 multiple cloning site
   3166..3680    +  LTR            3' LTR: 3' long terminal repeat from murine embryonic stem cell virus
   3842..3858    -  protein_bind   lac operator: The lac repressor binds to the lac operator to inhibit transcription in E. coli. This inhibition can be relieved by adding lactose or isopropyl-β-D-thiogalactopyranoside (IPTG). lac repressor encoded by lacI
   3866..3896    -  promoter       lac promoter: promoter for the E. coli lac operon
   3911..3932    -  protein_bind   CAP binding site: CAP binding activates transcription in the presence of cAMP. E. coli catabolite activator protein
   3945..4037    -  CDS            lacI (fragment): lac repressor; lacI; The lac repressor binds to the lac operator to inhibit transcription in E. coli. This inhibition can be relieved by adding lactose or isopropyl-β-D-thiogalactopyranoside (IPTG).
   4220..4808    -  rep_origin     ori: high-copy-number ColE1/pMB1/pBR322/pUC origin of replication
   4979..5839    -  CDS            AmpR: β-lactamase; bla; confers resistance to ampicillin, carbenicillin, and related antibiotics
   5840..5944    -  promoter       AmpR promoter: bla
   6039..6074    +  CDS            rop (fragment): Rop protein, which maintains plasmids at low copy number; rop
   6176..6275    +  misc_feature   bom (fragment): basis of mobility region from pBR322
   6281..32      -  CDS            lacZα (fragment) (across the origin): LacZα fragment of β-galactosidase; lacZ fragment
