[The description below was written by a language model from this plasmid's Addgene catalogue record and pLannotate feature annotations shown in this document.]
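Description:
pMIHP-16307 Ollas.S.V5 is a gammaretroviral transfer plasmid of about 6.4 kb, catalogued as an empty backbone. It belongs to a "Flow Code" series derived in part from Pro-Code epitope-barcode vectors. The viral portion is of the MSCV type: 5' and 3' long terminal repeats and a packaging signal (Ψ) from murine embryonic stem cell virus, followed by a truncated MMLV gag segment lacking its start codon, which extends the packaging region without producing Gag protein. No separate internal promoter is annotated, so expression in transduced cells presumably comes from the 5' LTR. In bacteria the plasmid replicates from a high-copy ColE1/pUC-type origin and is selected with ampicillin via β-lactamase. Recombination-deficient "stable" strains are recommended, consistent with the repeated LTRs. The short tet, env, lacI, rop, bom and lacZα fragments are backbone remnants with no evident function.

Downstream of the gag segment, an EMCV IRES precedes a mouse histone H2B (H2bc3) coding sequence, so H2B can be translated cap-independently from the second position of the viral transcript. The catalogue lists OLLAS, S and V5 tags. These were not picked up by the automated annotation, but an unannotated stretch directly after H2B could hold them. The probable design is a histone carrier bearing this three-epitope combination, giving a nuclear barcode readable by antibody staining and flow cytometry. The short gap between gag and the IRES is the likely position for inserting a cargo, although the record does not specify the cloning site, and the only annotated polylinker fragment lies after the H2B region. The record's purpose note says only that the plasmid is "to be used with mRNAs" and does not explain this further. The associated study concerns tissue-resident regulatory T cells.
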