Addgene plasmid #241495: pMIHP-16307 Ollas.S.V5
Purpose: (Empty Backbone) Ollas.S.V5 Flow Code Plasmid This plasmid is to be used with mRNAs.
Depositing lab: Adrian Liston. Depositing organization: Babraham Institute. Publication: The tissue-resident regulatory T cell pool is shaped by transient multi-tissue migration and a conserved residency program. Burton OT, Bricard O, Tareen S, Gergelits V, Andrews S, Biggins L, Roca CP, Whyte C, Junius S, Brajic A, Pasciuto E, Ali M, Lemaitre P, Schlenner SM, Ishigame H, Brown BD, Dooley J, Liston A. Immunity. 2024 Jul 9;57(7):1586-1602.e10. doi: 10.1016/j.immuni.2024.05.023. Epub 2024 Jun 18. PubMed 38897202.
Backbone
  Vector backbone: Retroviral plasmid
  Vector type: Retroviral
  Tag / fusion protein: Ollas; S; V5
Growth in bacteria
  Bacterial resistance: Ampicillin, 100 μg/mL
  Growth temperature: 30°C
  Growth strain: NEB Stable
  Copy number: Unknown
Gene/Insert
  Gene/Insert name: None
Resource information
  A portion of this plasmid was derived from a plasmid made by: The plasmids were generated using pro-code vectors received from Dr Brian Brown at Mount Sinai and we have their permission via email for these to be deposited.
Terms and licenses: Academic/Nonprofit Terms; Industry Terms: Not Available to Industry
Depositor comments: Any stbl competent cell strain can be used for growing this plasmid.
How to cite: pMIHP-16307 Ollas.S.V5 was a gift from Adrian Liston (Addgene plasmid # 241495 ; http://n2t.net/addgene:241495 ; RRID:Addgene_241495)
